Addgene plasmid #108425: pHR-EF1a-Archon1-KGC-EGFP-ER2
Purpose: Lentivirus production plasmid encoding for Archon1 fluorescent voltage reporter
Depositing lab: Edward Boyden. Depositing organization: Massachusetts Institute of Technology. Publication: A robotic multidimensional directed evolution approach applied to fluorescent voltage reporters. Piatkevich KD, Jung EE, Straub C, Linghu C, Park D, Suk HJ, Hochbaum DR, Goodwin D, Pnevmatikakis E, Pak N, Kawashima T, Yang CT, Rhoades JL, Shemesh O, Asano S, Yoon YG, Freifeld L, Saulnier JL, Riegler C, Engert F, Hughes T, Drobizhev M, Szabo B, Ahrens MB, Flavell SW, Sabatini BL, Boyden ES. Nat Chem Biol. 2018 Feb 26. pii: 10.1038/s41589-018-0004-9. doi: 10.1038/s41589-018-0004-9. PubMed 29483642.
Backbone
  Vector backbone: pHR-EF1a-WPRE
  Vector type: Mammalian Expression, Lentiviral
Growth in bacteria
  Bacterial resistance: Ampicillin, 100 μg/mL
  Growth temperature: 37°C
  Growth strain: NEB Stable
  Copy number: High Copy
Gene/Insert
  Gene/Insert name: Archon1-KGC-EGFP-ER2
  Species: Synthetic
  Insert size (bp): 1581
  GenBank ID: MG250280.1
  Promoter: EF1a
  Cloning method: Ligation Independent Cloning
  Sequencing primers: 5′ T7-Fw; 3′ WPRE-Rv
Terms and licenses: Academic/Nonprofit Terms; Industry Terms: Not Available to Industry
How to cite: pHR-EF1a-Archon1-KGC-EGFP-ER2 was a gift from Edward Boyden (Addgene plasmid # 108425 ; http://n2t.net/addgene:108425 ; RRID:Addgene_108425)
