[The description below was written by a language model from this plasmid's Addgene catalogue record and pLannotate feature annotations shown in this document.]
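Description:
pHR-EF1a-Archon1-KGC-EGFP-ER2 is an HIV-1-based lentiviral transfer plasmid built on the pHR-EF1a-WPRE backbone, intended for producing lentivirus that delivers the Archon1 fluorescent voltage reporter into mammalian cells. It is propagated in E. coli through a high-copy ColE1/pUC-type origin and selected with ampicillin via the β-lactamase gene. The backbone also carries pBR322-derived remnants (rop, bom and tetracycline-resistance fragments). Outside the viral genome there is an SV40 promoter followed by fragmented gpt sequence, SV40 small t intron and poly(A) signal, which appears to be a legacy cassette from older pHR vectors. The two sequence records (about 11.3 kb each) show the same 36 features in the same order, differing only in their start point and by a few nucleotides in length.

The packaged region runs from a truncated 5' LTR through the Ψ packaging signal, a partial gag sequence, the Rev response element and the cPPT/CTS, and ends in a ΔU3 self-inactivating 3' LTR. Together these elements support RNA packaging, Rev-dependent nuclear export, efficient transduction and inactivation of LTR promoter activity after integration. Within this region, the constitutive human EF-1α promoter drives the 1,581 bp synthetic insert. The annotation tool identifies the Archon1 portion as an archaerhodopsin-3-related sequence (a light-driven proton pump from Halorubrum sodomense). This is followed by a short fragment of the KCNJ2 (Kir2.1) potassium channel that corresponds to the KGC element in the name, and then by EGFP. The ER2 element is not separately annotated; such Kir2.1-derived motifs are generally used to improve trafficking to the plasma membrane. A WPRE downstream of the fusion enhances transcript expression. EGFP provides a fluorescent marker of expression and localisation for optical voltage imaging.
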