Features (pLannotate 1.2.2; 36 found; start..end, strand, type, name):
    501..560     -  CDS            KCNJ2 (fragment): KCNJ2_HUMAN - Also known as IRK1. Experimental evidence at protein level: Swiss-Prot protein existence level 1. Probably participates in establishing action potential waveform and excitability of neuronal and muscle tissues. Inward rectifier potassium channels are characterized by a greater tendency to allow potassium to flow into the cell rather than out of it. Their voltage dependence is regulated by the concentration of extracellular potassium; as external potassium is raised, the voltage range of the channel opening shifts to more positive voltages. The inward rectification is mainly due t
    594..1358    -  CDS            aop3: BACR3_HALSD - Experimental evidence at protein level: Swiss-Prot protein existence level 1. Light-driven proton pump. From Halorubrum sodomense.
   1418..1436    -  promoter       T7 promoter: promoter for bacteriophage T7 RNA polymerase
   1453..2631    -  promoter       EF-1α promoter: strong constitutive promoter for human elongation factor EF-1α
   2636..2660    +  misc_feature   MCS (fragment): pBluescript multiple cloning site
   2697..2814    -  misc_feature   cPPT/CTS: central polypurine tract and central termination sequence of HIV-1
   2851..2951    -  CDS            Rev (fragment): human immunodeficiency virus 1 (HIV-1) Rev protein; rev; enhances nuclear export of unspliced and incompletely spliced viral mRNAs
   3328..3561    -  misc_feature   RRE: The Rev response element (RRE) of HIV-1 allows for Rev-dependent mRNA export from the nucleus to the cytoplasm.
   3736..4074    -  CDS            HIV-1 gag (fragment): gag protein from human immunodeficiency virus 1; gag
   4058..4183    -  misc_feature   HIV-1 Ψ: packaging signal of human immunodeficiency virus type 1
   4230..4487    -  LTR            5' LTR (truncated): truncated 5' long terminal repeat (LTR) from HIV-1
   4535..4864    -  CDS            nef (fragment): NEF_HV1BR - Experimental evidence at protein level: Swiss-Prot protein existence level 1. Extracellular Nef protein targets CD4(+) T-lymphocytes for apoptosis by interacting with CXCR4 surface receptors (PubMed:14990729). From Human immunodeficiency virus type 1 group M subtype B (isolate BRU/LAI) (HIV-1).
   5031..5165    -  polyA_signal   SV40 poly(A) signal: SV40 polyadenylation signal
   5188..5271    -  CDS            large T antigen (fragment): large T antigen from SV40 (simian virus 40)
   5590..5610    -  CDS            SV40 NLS: nuclear localization signal of SV40 (simian virus 40) large T antigen
   5740..5805    -  intron         small t intron: SV40 (simian virus 40) small t antigen intron
   5807..5881    -  CDS            small t antigen (fragment): SV40 (simian virus 40) small t antigen
   5885..6190    -  CDS            frsA (fragment): FRSA_ECOLI - Also known as yafA. Experimental evidence at protein level: Swiss-Prot protein existence level 1. Catalyzes the hydrolysis of esters (PubMed:15808744). Displays esterase activity toward pNP-butyrate (PubMed:15808744). May stimulate mixed-acid fermentation by acting as a fermentation/respiration switch that down-regulates respiration and up- regulates fermentation rates (PubMed:15169777). From Escherichia coli (strain K12).
   6285..6620    -  CDS            gpt (fragment): XGPT_ECOLI - Also known as gpp, gxu. Experimental evidence at protein level: Swiss-Prot protein existence level 1. Purine salvage pathway enzyme that catalyzes the transfer of the ribosyl-5-phosphate group from 5-phospho-alpha-D-ribose 1- diphosphate (PRPP) to the N9 position of the 6-oxopurines guanine and xanthine to form the corresponding ribonucleotides GMP (guanosine 5'- monophosphate) and XMP (xanthosine 5'-monophosphate), with the release of PPi. To a lesser extent, also acts on hypoxanthine (PubMed:9100006, PubMed:3886014). Does not ribophosphorylate adenine (PubMed:3886014). From Esch
   6620..6739    -  CDS            gpt (fragment): XGPT_ECOLI - Also known as gpp, gxu. Experimental evidence at protein level: Swiss-Prot protein existence level 1. Purine salvage pathway enzyme that catalyzes the transfer of the ribosyl-5-phosphate group from 5-phospho-alpha-D-ribose 1- diphosphate (PRPP) to the N9 position of the 6-oxopurines guanine and xanthine to form the corresponding ribonucleotides GMP (guanosine 5'- monophosphate) and XMP (xanthosine 5'-monophosphate), with the release of PPi. To a lesser extent, also acts on hypoxanthine (PubMed:9100006, PubMed:3886014). Does not ribophosphorylate adenine (PubMed:3886014). From Esch
   6939..7268    -  promoter       SV40 promoter: SV40 enhancer and early promoter
   7275..7331    -  CDS            lacI (fragment): lac repressor; lacI; The lac repressor binds to the lac operator to inhibit transcription in E. coli. This inhibition can be relieved by adding lactose or isopropyl-β-D-thiogalactopyranoside (IPTG).
   7514..8102    -  rep_origin     ori: high-copy-number ColE1/pMB1/pBR322/pUC origin of replication
   8273..9133    -  CDS            AmpR: β-lactamase; bla; confers resistance to ampicillin, carbenicillin, and related antibiotics
   9134..9238    -  promoter       AmpR promoter: bla
   9333..9368    +  CDS            rop (fragment): Rop protein, which maintains plasmids at low copy number; rop
   9470..9518    +  misc_feature   bom (fragment): basis of mobility region from pBR322
   9519..9798    -  CDS            TcR (fragment): tetracycline efflux protein; tet; confers resistance to tetracycline
  10026..10044   +  promoter       SP6 promoter: promoter for bacteriophage SP6 RNA polymerase
  10069..10302   -  LTR            3' LTR (ΔU3): self-inactivating 3' long terminal repeat (LTR) from HIV-1
  10304..10372   -  CDS            nef (fragment): NEF_HV1Z2 - Experimental evidence at protein level: Swiss-Prot protein existence level 1. Extracellular Nef protein targets CD4(+) T-lymphocytes for apoptosis by interacting with CXCR4 surface receptors. From Human immunodeficiency virus type 1 group M subtype D (isolate Z2/CDC-Z34) (HIV-1).
  10389..10411   -  misc_feature   MCS (fragment): pBluescript multiple cloning site
  10412..11000   -  misc_feature   WPRE: woodchuck hepatitis virus posttranscriptional regulatory element
  11000..11018   -  misc_feature   MCS (fragment): pBluescript multiple cloning site
  11019..11049   -  misc_feature   MCS (fragment): pUC18/19 multiple cloning site
  11083..502     -  CDS            EGFP (across the origin): the original enhanced GFP (Yang et al., 1996) mammalian codon-optimized
>Addgene plasmid #108425 | pHR-EF1a-Archon1-KGC-EGFP-ER2 | addgene full sequence | sequence record 259630 | Addgene NGS Result for reprocess
ATCTTGAAGTTCACCTTGATGCCGTTCTTCTGCTTGTCGGCCATGATATAGACGTTGTGGCTGTTGTAGT
TGTACTCCAGCTTGTGCCCCAGGATGTTGCCGTCCTCCTTGAAGTCGATGCCCTTCAGCTCGATGCGGTT
CACCAGGGTGTCGCCCTCGAACTTCACCTCGGCGCGGGTCTTGTAGTTGCCGTCGTCCTTGAAGAAGATG
GTGCGCTCCTGGACGTAGCCTTCGGGCATGGCGGACTTGAAGAAGTCGTGCTGCTTCATGTGGTCGGGGT
AGCGGCTGAAGCACTGCACGCCGTAGGTCAGGGTGGTCACGAGGGTGGGCCAGGGCACGGGCAGCTTGCC
GGTGGTGCAAATGAACTTCAGGGTCAGCTTGCCGTAGGTGGCATCGCCCTCGCCCTCGCCGGACACGCTG
AACTTGTGGCCGTTTACGTCGCCGTCCAGCTCGACCAGGATGGGCACCACCCCGGTGAACAGCTCCTCGC
CCTTGCTCACCACGTTGATGTCGATCTGGTCCAGGGGGATGTACTCGCCCTCGCTGGTGATCCTGCTCTT
GGCGGCCGCCTTGCTCACTGCTACTACCGGGCGGTCGGCGGCACCGGTATCAGCTCCAGCTGAAGGTTCA
GGTGCTTCTGTATCTTGCAGAATGGCTCTTGACCTGAGCAGGATAAAACCGAAGCCCACCTTGGCGGTGA
CGTCCAGCACCATGAACAGCAAAGTTTCGATTCCCAGGCCCACAACTCCGGCACCCTCGGTGCCGATAAT
CCAGATGATAGGGTAAGCAGTCCACAGGACCAGAACCAGTGCGGTGAGGATGTTGAAGGTTGAGGCAACC
TCTGGGCCTCTCTCCTTAGCGGCTGACCGCAGAGAAGTGGCCAGGACATACAGAACGACGATCATACAGA
TAGTTGAGAACAGCCACCAAGAGTATCTGGCAATGGCAGTATGTGACAGTGTTCCTATCAGGCCTGTGAC
AATCATCAGAGCATCGACGCCAACGAGAGTGCCGATGGTCACTCTATCAACTTTGGCCAGGAGTGCCAGG
TGCAGCAGCAACAGTGGTGTAGTGAACAGCCACTGTGCGTATCTTGCGTAGTAGATGTTCAGCATCTCTC
CACCTACTGGCACCTCTGTGAGGCCAATACCAAAGAACATTGACAGATAAGCTGCACTGGCAATACCGCT
GACCAGGATTGTCACTGCGTAGTACTCCCGTGCATCCTTGTCAGTCTCTCCCCACGCTCTAACCAGGAAG
TAGAAGGTTCCGATCAGCATCAGCAGTGTACCAATTCCGAGCCACAGACTTTCAGGTCTACCATCTCCGA
GGAGGTCATAACCAGCCTGCAGTGCGATAGAAACCATGGTGGCGGATCCGAGCTCGGTACCAAGCTTACC
TAGCCAGCTTGGGTCTCCCTATAGTGAGTCGTATTAGTACCAAGCTAATTCCTCACGACACCTGAAATGG
AAGAAAAAAACTTTGAACCACTGTCTGAGGCTTGAGAATGAACCAAGATCCAAACTCAAAAAGGGCAAAT
TCCAAGGAGAATTACATCAAGTGCCAAGCTGGCCTAACTTCAGTCTCCACCCACTCAGTGTGGGGAAACT
CCATCGCATAAAACCCCTCCCCCCAACCTAAAGACGACGTACTCCAAAAGCTCGAGAACTAATCGAGGTG
CCTGGACGGCGCCCGGTACTCCGTGGAGTCACATGAAGCGACGGCTGAGGACGGAAAGGCCCTTTTCCTT
TGTGTGGGTGACTCACCCGCCCGCTCTCCCGAGCGCCGCGTCCTCCATTTTGAGCTCCCTGCAGCAGGGC
CGGGAAGCGGCCATCTTTCCGCTCACGCAACTGGTGCCGACCGGGCCAGCCTTGCCGCCCAGGGCGGGGC
GATACACGGCGGCGCGAGGCCAGGCACCAGAGCAGGCCGGCCAGCTTGAGACTACCCCCGTCCGATTCTC
GGTGGCCGCGCTCGCAGGCCCCGCCTCGCCGAACATGTGCGCTGGGACGCACGGGCCCCGTCGCCGCCCG
CGGCCCCAAAAACCGAAATACCAGTGTGCAGATCTTGGCCCGCATTTACAAGACTATCTTGCCAGAAAAA
AAGCGTCGCAGCAGGTCATCAAAAATTTTAAATGGCTAGAGACTTATCGAAAGCAGCGAGACAGGCGCGA
AGGTGCCACCAGATTCGCACGCGGCGGCCCCAGCGCCCAGGCCAGGCCTCAACTCAAGCACGAGGCGAAG
GGGCTCCTTAAGCGCAAGGCCTCGAACTCTCCCACCCACTTCCAACCCGAAGCTCGGGATCAAGAATCAC
GTACTGCAGCCAGGTGGAAGTAATTCAAGGCACGCAAGGGCCATAACCCGTAAAGAGGCCAGGCCCGCGG
GAACCACACACGGCACTTACCTGTGTTCTGGCGGCAAACCCGTTGCGAAAAAGAACGTTCACGGCGACTA
CTGCACTTATATACGGTTCTCCCCCACCCTCGGGAAAAAGGCGGAGCCAGTACACGACATCACTTTCCCA
GTTTACCCCGCGCCACCTTCTCTAGGCACCGGTTCAATTGCCGACCCCTCCCCCCAACTTCTCGGGGACT
GTGGGCGATGTGCGCTCTGCCCACTGACGGGCACCGGAGCCTCACGGAATTCGATATCAAGCTTATCGAT
CCAAACTGGATCTCTGCTGTCCCTGTAATAAACCCGAAAATTTTGAATTTTTGTAATTTGTTTTTGTAAT
TCTTTAGTTTGTATGTCTGTTGCTATTATGTCTACTATTCTTTCCCCTGCACTGTACCCCCCAATCCCCC
CTTTTCTTTTAAAATTGTGGATGAATACTGCCATTTGGCGATACCGTCGAGATCCGTTCACTAATCGAAT
GGATCTGTCTCTGTCTCTCTCTCCACCTTCTTCTTCTATTCCTTCGGGCCTGTCGGGTCCCCTCGGGGTT
GGGAGGTGGGTCTGAAACGATAATGGTGAATATCCCTGCCTAACTCTATTCACTATAGAAAGTACAGCAA
AAACTATTCTTAAACCTACCAAGCCTCCTACTATCATTATGAATAATTTTATATACCACAGCCAATTTGT
TATGTTAAACCAATTCCACAAACTTGCCCATTTATCTAATTCCAATAATTCTTGTTCATTCTTTTCTTGC
TGGTTTTGCGATTCTTCAATTAAGGAGTGTATTAAGCTTGTGTAATTGTTAATTTCTCTGTCCCACTCCA
TCCAGGTCGTGTGATTCCAAATCTGTTCCAGAGATTTATTACTCCAACTAGCATTCCAAGGCACAGCAGT
GGTGCAAATGAGTTTTCCAGAGCAACCCCAAATCCCCAGGAGCTGTTGATCCTTTAGGTATCTTTCCACA
GCCAGGATTCTTGCCTGGAGCTGCTTGATGCCCCAGACTGTGAGTTGCAACAGATGCTGTTGCGCCTCAA
TAGCCCTCAGCAAATTGTTCTGCTGCTGCACTATACCAGACAATAATTGTCTGGCCTGTACCGTCAGCGT
CATTGACGCTGCGCCCATAGTGCTTCCTGCTGCTCCCAAGAACCCAAGGAACAAAGCTCCTATTCCCACT
GCTCTTTTTTCTCTCTGCACCACTCTTCTCTTTGCCTTGGTGGGTGCTACTCCTAATGGTTCAATTTTTA
CTACTTTATATTTATATAATTCACTTCTCCAATTGTCCCTCATATCTCCTCCTCCAGGTCTGAAGATCAG
CGGCCGGCCGCTTGCTGTGCGGTGGTCTTACTTTTGTTTTGCTCTTCCTCTATCTTGTCTAAAGCTTCCT
TGGTGTCTTTTATCTCTATCCTTTGATGCACACAATAGAGGGTTGCTACTGTATTATATAATGATCTAAG
TTCTTCTGATCCTGTCTGAAGGGATGGTTGTAGCTGTCCCAGTATTTGTCTACAGCCTTCTGATGTTTCT
AACAGGCCAGGATTAACTGCGAATCGTTCTAGCTCCCTGCTTGCCCATACTATATGTTTTAATTTATATT
TTTTCTTTCCCCCTGGCCTTAACCGAATTTTTTCCCATCGCGATCTAATTCTCCCCCGCTTAATACTGAC
GCTCTCGCACCCATCTCTCTCCTTCTAGCCTCCGCTAGTCAAAATTTTTGGCGTACTCACCAGTCGCCGC
CCCTCGCCTCTTGCCGTGCGCGCTTCAGCAAGCCGAGTCCTGCGTCGAGAGAGCTCCTCTGGTTTCCCTT
TCGCTTTCAAGTCCCTGTTCGGGCGCCACTGCTAGAGATTTTCCACACTGACTAAAAGGGTCTGAGGGAT
CTCTAGTTACCAGAGTCACACAACAGACGGGCACACACTACTTGAAGCACTCAAGGCAAGCTTTATTGAG
GCTTAAGCAGTGGGTTCCCTAGTTAGCCAGAGAGCTCCCAGGCTCAGATCTGGTCTAACCAGAGAGACCC
AGTACAGGCAAAAAGCAGCTGCTTATATGCAGGATCTGAGGGCTCGCCACTCCCCAGTCCCGCCCAGGCC
ACGCCTCCCTGGAAAGTCCCCAGCGGAAAGTCCCTTGTAGCAAGCTCGATATCAGCAGTTCTTGAAGTAC
TCCGGATGCAGCTCTCGGGCCACGTGATGAAATGCTAGGCGGCTGTCAAACCTCCACTCTAACACTTCTC
TCTCCGGGTCATCCATCCCATGCAGGCTCACAGGGTGTAACAAGCTGGTGTTCTCTCCTTTATTGGCCTC
TTCTACCTTATCTGGCTCAACTGGTACTAGCTTGTAGCACCATCCAAAGGTCAGTGGATATCTGACCCCT
GGCCCTGGTGTGTAGTTCTGCTAATCAGGGAAGTAGCCTTGTGTGTGGTAGATCCACAGATCAAGGATAT
CTTGTCTTCTTTGGGAGTGAATTAGCCCTTCCAACTACTAAGTTTGTAGTACATATTTAACAAATACAAT
TTCTTTAAAATGAAAATAATTCAGAGGAATCACAGGTTTAGAGTAAATGAAACCACAGGTAATTGGCAGT
GGTAATAGGGTATGGGGTGGGAAGTTTGGGATGATTTTGGTTAGCTTGAGTTATCCAGTTGATCCAGACA
TGATAAGATACATTGATGAGTTTGGACAAACCACAACTAGAATGCAGTGAAAAAAATGCTTTATTTGTGA
AATTTGTGATGCTATTGCTTTATTTGTAACCATTATAAGCTGCAATAAACAAGTTAACAACAACAATTGC
ATTCATTTTATGTTTCAGGTTCAGGGGGAGGTGTGGGAGGTTTTTTAAAGCAAGTAAAACCTCTACAAAT
GTGGTATGGCTGATTATGATCTCTAGTCAAGGCACTATACATCAAATATTCCTTATTAACCCCTTTACAA
ATTAAAAAGCTAAAGGTACACAATTTTTGAGCATAGTTATTAATAGCAGACACTCTATGCCTGTGTGGAG
TAAGAAAAAACAGTATGTTATGATTATAACTGTTATGCCTACTTATAAAGGTTACAGAATATTTTTCCAT
AATTTTCTTGTATAGCAGTGCAGCTTTTTCCTTTGTGGTGTAAATAGCAAAGCAAGCAAGAGTTCTATTA
CTAAACACAGCATGACTCAAAAAACTTAGCAATTCTGAAGGAAAGTCCTTGGGGTCTTCTACCTTTCTCT
TCTTTTTTGGAGGAGTAGAATGTTGAGAGTCAGCAGTAGCCTCATCATCACTAGATGGCATTTCTTCTGA
GCAAAACAGGTTTTCCTCATTAAAGGCATTCCACCACTGCTCCCATTCATCAGTTCCATAGGTTGGAATC
TAAAATACACAAACAATTAGAATCAGTAGTTTAACACATTATACACTTAAAAATTTTATATTTACCTTAG
AGCTTTAAATCTCTGTAGGTAGTTTGTCCAATTATGTCACACCACAGAAGTAAGGTTCCTTCACAAAGAT
CCGGGGCCCACTCATAAATCCAGTTGCCGCCACGGTAGCCAATCACCGTATCGTATAAATCATCGTCGGT
ACGTTCGGCATCGCTCATCACAATACGTGCCTGGACGTCGAGGATTTCGCGTGGGTCAATGCCGCGCCAG
ATCCACATCAGACGGTTAATCATGCGATACCAGTGAGGGATGGTTTTACCATCAAGGGCCGACTGCACAG
GCGGTTGTGCGCCGTGATTAAAGCGGCGGACTAGCGTCGAGGTTTCAGGATGTTTAAAGCGGGGTTTGAA
CAGGGTTTCGCTCAGGTTTGCCTGTGTCATGGATGCAGCCTCCAGAATACTTACTGGAAACTATTGTAAC
CCGCCTGAAGTTAAAAAGAACAACGCCCGGCAGTGCCAGGCGTTGAAAAGATTAGCGACCGGAGATTGGC
GGGACGAATACGACGCCCATATCCCACGGCTGTTCAATCCAGGTATCTTGCGGGATATCAACAACATAGT
CATCAACCAGCGGACGACCAGCCGGTTTTGCGAAGATGGTGACAAAGTGCGCTTTTGGATACATTTCACG
AATCGCAACCGCAGTACCACCGGTATCCACCAGGTCATCAATAACGATGAAGCCTTCGCCATCGCCTTCT
GCGCGTTTCAGCACTTTAAGCTCGCGCTGGTTGTCGTGATCGTAGCTGGAAATACAAACGGTATCGACAT
GACGAATACCCAGTTCACGCGCCAGTAACGCACCCGGTACAGACCGCCACGGCTTACGGCAATAATGCCT
TTCCATTGTTCAGAAGGCATCAGTCGGCTTGCGAGTTTACGTGCATGGATCTGCAACATGTCCCAGGTGA
CGATGTATTTTTCGCTCATGTGAAGTGTCCCAGCCTGTTTATCTACGGCTTAAAAAGTGTTCGAGGGGAA
AATAGGTTGCGCGAGATTATAGAGATCTGGCGCACTAAAAACCAGTATTTCACATGAGTCCGCGTCTTTT
TACGCACTGCCTCTCCCTGACGCGGGATAAAGTGGTATTCTCAAACATATCTCGCAAGCCTGTCTTGTGT
CCAAGCTTTTTGCAAAAGCCTAGGCCTCCAAAAAAGCCTCCTCACTACTTCTGGAATAGCTCAGAGGCCG
AGGCGGCCTCGGCCTCTGCATAAATAAAAAAAATTAGTCAGCCATGGGGCGGAGAATGGGCGGAACTGGG
CGGAGTTAGGGGCGGGATGGGCGGAGTTAGGGGCGGGACTATGGTTGCTGACTAATTGAGATGCATGCTT
TGCATACTTCTGCCTGCTGGGGAGCCTGGGGACTTTCCACACCTGGTTGCTGACTAATTGAGATGCATGC
TTTGCATACTTCTGCCTGCTGGGGAGCCTGGGGACTTTCCACACCCTAACTGACACACATTCCACAGCTG
CATTAATGAATCGGCCAACGCGCGGGGAGAGGCGGTTTGCGTATTGGGCGCTCTTCCGCTTCCTCGCTCA
CTGACTCGCTGCGCTCGGTCGTTCGGCTGCGGCGAGCGGTATCAGCTCACTCAAAGGCGGTAATACGGTT
ATCCACAGAATCAGGGGATAACGCAGGAAAGAACATGTGAGCAAAAGGCCAGCAAAAGGCCAGGAACCGT
AAAAAGGCCGCGTTGCTGGCGTTTTTCCATAGGCTCCGCCCCCCTGACGAGCATCACAAAAATCGACGCT
CAAGTCAGAGGTGGCGAAACCCGACAGGACTATAAAGATACCAGGCGTTTCCCCCTGGAAGCTCCCTCGT
GCGCTCTCCTGTTCCGACCCTGCCGCTTACCGGATACCTGTCCGCCTTTCTCCCTTCGGGAAGCGTGGCG
CTTTCTCATAGCTCACGCTGTAGGTATCTCAGTTCGGTGTAGGTCGTTCGCTCCAAGCTGGGCTGTGTGC
ACGAACCCCCCGTTCAGCCCGACCGCTGCGCCTTATCCGGTAACTATCGTCTTGAGTCCAACCCGGTAAG
ACACGACTTATCGCCACTGGCAGCAGCCACTGGTAACAGGATTAGCAGAGCGAGGTATGTAGGCGGTGCT
ACAGAGTTCTTGAAGTGGTGGCCTAACTACGGCTACACTAGAAGAACAGTATTTGGTATCTGCGCTCTGC
TGAAGCCAGTTACCTTCGGAAAAAGAGTTGGTAGCTCTTGATCCGGCAAACAAACCACCGCTGGTAGCGG
TGGTTTTTTTGTTTGCAAGCAGCAGATTACGCGCAGAAAAAAAGGATCTCAAGAAGATCCTTTGATCTTT
TCTACGGGGTCTGACGCTCAGTGGAACGAAAACTCACGTTAAGGGATTTTGGTCATGAGATTATCAAAAA
GGATCTTCACCTAGATCCTTTTAAATTAAAAATGAAGTTTTAAATCAATCTAAAGTATATATGAGTAAAC
TTGGTCTGACAGTTACCAATGCTTAATCAGTGAGGCACCTATCTCAGCGATCTGTCTATTTCGTTCATCC
ATAGTTGCCTGACTCCCCGTCGTGTAGATAACTACGATACGGGAGGGCTTACCATCTGGCCCCAGTGCTG
CAATGATACCGCGAGACCCACGCTCACCGGCTCCAGATTTATCAGCAATAAACCAGCCAGCCGGAAGGGC
CGAGCGCAGAAGTGGTCCTGCAACTTTATCCGCCTCCATCCAGTCTATTAATTGTTGCCGGGAAGCTAGA
GTAAGTAGTTCGCCAGTTAATAGTTTGCGCAACGTTGTTGCCATTGCTACAGGCATCGTGGTGTCACGCT
CGTCGTTTGGTATGGCTTCATTCAGCTCCGGTTCCCAACGATCAAGGCGAGTTACATGATCCCCCATGTT
GTGCAAAAAAGCGGTTAGCTCCTTCGGTCCTCCGATCGTTGTCAGAAGTAAGTTGGCCGCAGTGTTATCA
CTCATGGTTATGGCAGCACTGCATAATTCTCTTACTGTCATGCCATCCGTAAGATGCTTTTCTGTGACTG
GTGAGTACTCAACCAAGTCATTCTGAGAATAGTGTATGCGGCGACCGAGTTGCTCTTGCCCGGCGTCAAT
ACGGGATAATACCGCGCCACATAGCAGAACTTTAAAAGTGCTCATCATTGGAAAACGTTCTTCGGGGCGA
AAACTCTCAAGGATCTTACCGCTGTTGAGATCCAGTTCGATGTAACCCACTCGTGCACCCAACTGATCTT
CAGCATCTTTTACTTTCACCAGCGTTTCTGGGTGAGCAAAAACAGGAAGGCAAAATGCCGCAAAAAAGGG
AATAAGGGCGACACGGAAATGTTGAATACTCATACTCTTCCTTTTTCAATATTATTGAAGCATTTATCAG
GGTTATTGTCTCATGAGCGGATACATATTTGAATGTATTTAGAAAAATAAACAAATAGGGGTTCCGCGCA
CATTTCCCCGAAAAGTGCCACCTGACGTCTAAGAAACCATTATTATCATGACATTAACCTATAAAAATAG
GCGTATCACGAGGCCCTTTCGTCTCGCGCGTTTCGGTGATGACGGTGAAAACCTCTGACACATGCAGCTC
CCGGAGACGGTCACAGCTTGTCTGTAAGCGGATGCCGGGAGCAGACAAGCCCGTCAGGGCGCGTCAGCGG
GTGTTGGCGGGTGTCGGGGCTGGCTTAACTATGCGGCATCAGAGCAGATTGTACTGAGAGTGCACCATTC
GACGCTCTCCCTTATGCGACTCCTGCATTAGGAAGCAGCCCAGTAGTAGGTTGAGGCCGTTGAGCACCGC
CGCCGCAAGGAATGGTGCATGCAAGGAGATGGCGCCCAACAGTCCCCCGGCCACGGGGCCTGCCACCATA
CCCACGCCGAAACAAGCGCTCATGAGCCCGAAGTGGCGAGCCCGATCTTCCCCATCGGTGATGTCGGCGA
TATAGGCGCCAGCAACCGCACCTGTGGCGCCGGTGATGCCGGCCACGATGCGTCCGGCGTAGAGGATCTG
GCTAGCGATGACCCTGCTGATTGGTTCGCTGACCATTTCCGGGTGCGGGACGGCGTTACCAGAAACTCAG
AAGGTTCGTCCAACCAAACCGACTCTGACGGCAGTTTACGAGAGAGATGATAGGGTCTGCTTCAGTAAGC
CAGATGCTACACAATTAGGCTTGTACATATTGTCGTTAGAACGCGGCTACAATTAATACATAACCTTATG
TATCATACACATACGATTTAGGTGACACTATAGAATACACGGAATTAATTCTAGATGCTGCTAGAGATTT
TCCACACTGACTAAAAGGGTCTGAGGGATCTCTAGTTACCAGAGTCACACAACAGACGGGCACACACTAC
TTGAAGCACTCAAGGCAAGCTTTATTGAGGCTTAAGCAGTGGGTTCCCTAGTTAGCCAGAGAGCTCCCAG
GCTCAGATCTGGTCTAACCAGAGAGACCCAGTACAAGCAAAAAGCAGATCTTGTCTTCGTTGGGAGTGAA
TTAGCCCTTCCAGTCCCCCCTTTTCTTTTAAAAAGTGGCTAAGATCTACAGCTGCCTTGTAAGTCATTGG
TCTTAAAGGTACCGAGCTCGAATTAATTCCCTCGAGGTCGACGGTATCGATGCGGGGAGGCGGCCCAAAG
GGAGATCCGACTCGTCTGAGGGCGAAGGCGAAGACGCGGAAGAGGCCGCAGAGCCGGCAGCAGGCCGCGG
GAAGGAAGGTCCGCTGGATTGAGGGCCGAAGGGACGTAGCAGAAGGACGTCCCGCGCAGAATCCAGGTGG
CAACACAGGCGAGCAGCCAAGGAAAGGACGATGATTTCCCCGACAACACCACGGAATTGTCAGTGCCCAA
CAGCCGAGCCCCTGTCCAGCAGCGGGCAAGGCAGGCGGCGATGAGTTCCGCCGTGGCAATAGGGAGGGGG
AAAGCGAAAGTCCCGGAAAGGAGCTGACAGGTGGTGGCAATGCCCCAACCAGTGGGGGTTGCGTCAGCAA
ACACAGTGCACACCACGCCACGTTGCCTGACAACGGGCCACAACTCCTCATAAAGAGACAGCAACCAGGA
TTTATACAAGGAGGAGAAAATGAAAGCCATACGGGAAGCAATAGCATGATACAAAGGCATTAAAGCAGCG
TATCCACATAGCGTAAAAGGAGCAACATAGTTAAGAATACCAGTCAATCTTTCACAAATTTTGTAATCCA
GAGGTTGATTATCGATAAGCTTGATATCAAGCTTGCATGCCTGCAGGTCGACTCTAGAGTCGCGGCCGCT
TACACCTCGTTCTCGTAGCAGAACTTGTACAGCTCGTCCATGCCGAGAGTGATCCCGGCGGCGGTCACGA
ACTCCAGCAGGACCATGTGATCGCGCTTCTCGTTGGGGTCTTTGCTCAGGGCGGACTGGGTGCTCAGGTA
GTGGTTGTCGGGCAGCAGCACGGGGCCGTCGCCGATGGGGGTGTTCTGCTGGTAGTGGTCGGCGAGCTGC
ACGCTGCCGTCCTCGATGTTGTGGCGG
