Features (pLannotate 1.2.2; 36 found; start..end, strand, type, name):
     38..106     +  CDS            nef (fragment): NEF_HV1Z2 - Experimental evidence at protein level: Swiss-Prot protein existence level 1. Extracellular Nef protein targets CD4(+) T-lymphocytes for apoptosis by interacting with CXCR4 surface receptors. From Human immunodeficiency virus type 1 group M subtype D (isolate Z2/CDC-Z34) (HIV-1).
    108..341     +  LTR            3' LTR (ΔU3): self-inactivating 3' long terminal repeat (LTR) from HIV-1
    366..384     -  promoter       SP6 promoter: promoter for bacteriophage SP6 RNA polymerase
    612..891     +  CDS            TcR (fragment): tetracycline efflux protein; tet; confers resistance to tetracycline
    892..940     -  misc_feature   bom (fragment): basis of mobility region from pBR322
   1042..1077    -  CDS            rop (fragment): Rop protein, which maintains plasmids at low copy number; rop
   1172..1276    +  promoter       AmpR promoter: bla
   1277..2137    +  CDS            AmpR: β-lactamase; bla; confers resistance to ampicillin, carbenicillin, and related antibiotics
   2308..2896    +  rep_origin     ori: high-copy-number ColE1/pMB1/pBR322/pUC origin of replication
   3079..3135    +  CDS            lacI (fragment): lac repressor; lacI; The lac repressor binds to the lac operator to inhibit transcription in E. coli. This inhibition can be relieved by adding lactose or isopropyl-β-D-thiogalactopyranoside (IPTG).
   3142..3471    +  promoter       SV40 promoter: SV40 enhancer and early promoter
   3671..3790    +  CDS            gpt (fragment): XGPT_ECOLI - Also known as gpp, gxu. Experimental evidence at protein level: Swiss-Prot protein existence level 1. Purine salvage pathway enzyme that catalyzes the transfer of the ribosyl-5-phosphate group from 5-phospho-alpha-D-ribose 1- diphosphate (PRPP) to the N9 position of the 6-oxopurines guanine and xanthine to form the corresponding ribonucleotides GMP (guanosine 5'- monophosphate) and XMP (xanthosine 5'-monophosphate), with the release of PPi. To a lesser extent, also acts on hypoxanthine (PubMed:9100006, PubMed:3886014). Does not ribophosphorylate adenine (PubMed:3886014). From Esch
   3790..4125    +  CDS            gpt (fragment): XGPT_ECOLI - Also known as gpp, gxu. Experimental evidence at protein level: Swiss-Prot protein existence level 1. Purine salvage pathway enzyme that catalyzes the transfer of the ribosyl-5-phosphate group from 5-phospho-alpha-D-ribose 1- diphosphate (PRPP) to the N9 position of the 6-oxopurines guanine and xanthine to form the corresponding ribonucleotides GMP (guanosine 5'- monophosphate) and XMP (xanthosine 5'-monophosphate), with the release of PPi. To a lesser extent, also acts on hypoxanthine (PubMed:9100006, PubMed:3886014). Does not ribophosphorylate adenine (PubMed:3886014). From Esch
   4220..4525    +  CDS            frsA (fragment): FRSA_ECOLI - Also known as yafA. Experimental evidence at protein level: Swiss-Prot protein existence level 1. Catalyzes the hydrolysis of esters (PubMed:15808744). Displays esterase activity toward pNP-butyrate (PubMed:15808744). May stimulate mixed-acid fermentation by acting as a fermentation/respiration switch that down-regulates respiration and up- regulates fermentation rates (PubMed:15169777). From Escherichia coli (strain K12).
   4529..4603    +  CDS            small t antigen (fragment): SV40 (simian virus 40) small t antigen
   4605..4670    +  intron         small t intron: SV40 (simian virus 40) small t antigen intron
   4800..4820    +  CDS            SV40 NLS: nuclear localization signal of SV40 (simian virus 40) large T antigen
   5139..5222    +  CDS            large T antigen (fragment): large T antigen from SV40 (simian virus 40)
   5245..5379    +  polyA_signal   SV40 poly(A) signal: SV40 polyadenylation signal
   5547..5876    +  CDS            nef (fragment): NEF_HV1BR - Experimental evidence at protein level: Swiss-Prot protein existence level 1. Extracellular Nef protein targets CD4(+) T-lymphocytes for apoptosis by interacting with CXCR4 surface receptors (PubMed:14990729). From Human immunodeficiency virus type 1 group M subtype B (isolate BRU/LAI) (HIV-1).
   5924..6181    +  LTR            5' LTR (truncated): truncated 5' long terminal repeat (LTR) from HIV-1
   6228..6353    +  misc_feature   HIV-1 Ψ: packaging signal of human immunodeficiency virus type 1
   6337..6675    +  CDS            HIV-1 gag (fragment): gag protein from human immunodeficiency virus 1; gag
   6850..7082    +  misc_feature   RRE: The Rev response element (RRE) of HIV-1 allows for Rev-dependent mRNA export from the nucleus to the cytoplasm.
   7054..7560    +  CDS            env (fragment): ENV_HV1H2 - Experimental evidence at protein level: Swiss-Prot protein existence level 1. [Transmembrane protein gp41]: Acts as a class I viral fusion protein. Under the current model, the protein has at least 3 conformational states: pre-fusion native state, pre-hairpin intermediate state, and post-fusion hairpin state. During fusion of viral and target intracellular membranes, the coiled coil regions (heptad repeats) assume a trimer-of-hairpins structure, positioning the fusion peptide in close proximity to the C-terminal region of the ectodomain. The formation of this structure appears to d
   7596..7713    +  misc_feature   cPPT/CTS: central polypurine tract and central termination sequence of HIV-1
   7750..7774    -  misc_feature   MCS (fragment): pBluescript multiple cloning site
   7779..8957    +  promoter       EF-1α promoter: strong constitutive promoter for human elongation factor EF-1α
   8974..8992    +  promoter       T7 promoter: promoter for bacteriophage T7 RNA polymerase
   9052..9816    +  CDS            aop3: BACR3_HALSD - Experimental evidence at protein level: Swiss-Prot protein existence level 1. Light-driven proton pump. From Halorubrum sodomense.
   9850..9909    +  CDS            KCNJ2 (fragment): KCNJ2_HUMAN - Also known as IRK1. Experimental evidence at protein level: Swiss-Prot protein existence level 1. Probably participates in establishing action potential waveform and excitability of neuronal and muscle tissues. Inward rectifier potassium channels are characterized by a greater tendency to allow potassium to flow into the cell rather than out of it. Their voltage dependence is regulated by the concentration of extracellular potassium; as external potassium is raised, the voltage range of the channel opening shifts to more positive voltages. The inward rectification is mainly due t
   9908..10624   +  CDS            EGFP: the original enhanced GFP (Yang et al., 1996) mammalian codon-optimized
  10658..10688   +  misc_feature   MCS (fragment): pUC18/19 multiple cloning site
  10689..10707   +  misc_feature   MCS (fragment): pBluescript multiple cloning site
  10707..11295   +  misc_feature   WPRE: woodchuck hepatitis virus posttranscriptional regulatory element
  11296..21      +  misc_feature   MCS (fragment) (across the origin): pBluescript multiple cloning site
>Addgene plasmid #108425 | pHR-EF1a-Archon1-KGC-EGFP-ER2 | analyzer sequence | sequence record 204562
CGATACCGTCGACCTCGAGGGAATTAATTCGAGCTCGGTACCTTTAAGACCAATGACTTACAAGGCAGCT
GTAGATCTTAGCCACTTTTTAAAAGAAAAGGGGGGACTGGAAGGGCTAATTCACTCCCAACGAAGACAAG
ATCTGCTTTTTGCTTGTACTGGGTCTCTCTGGTTAGACCAGATCTGAGCCTGGGAGCTCTCTGGCTAACT
AGGGAACCCACTGCTTAAGCCTCAATAAAGCTTGCCTTGAGTGCTTCAAGTAGTGTGTGCCCGTCTGTTG
TGTGACTCTGGTAACTAGAGATCCCTCAGACCCTTTTAGTCAGTGTGGAAAATCTCTAGCAGCATCTAGA
ATTAATTCCGTGTATTCTATAGTGTCACCTAAATCGTATGTGTATGATACATAAGGTTATGTATTAATTG
TAGCCGCGTTCTAACGACAATATGTACAAGCCTAATTGTGTAGCATCTGGCTTACTGAAGCAGACCCTAT
CATCTCTCTCGTAAACTGCCGTCAGAGTCGGTTTGGTTGGACGAACCTTCTGAGTTTCTGGTAACGCCGT
CCCGCACCCGGAAATGGTCAGCGAACCAATCAGCAGGGTCATCGCTAGCCAGATCCTCTACGCCGGACGC
ATCGTGGCCGGCATCACCGGCGCCACAGGTGCGGTTGCTGGCGCCTATATCGCCGACATCACCGATGGGG
AAGATCGGGCTCGCCACTTCGGGCTCATGAGCGCTTGTTTCGGCGTGGGTATGGTGGCAGGCCCCGTGGC
CGGGGGACTGTTGGGCGCCATCTCCTTGCATGCACCATTCCTTGCGGCGGCGGTGCTCAACGGCCTCAAC
CTACTACTGGGCTGCTTCCTAATGCAGGAGTCGCATAAGGGAGAGCGTCGAATGGTGCACTCTCAGTACA
ATCTGCTCTGATGCCGCATAGTTAAGCCAGCCCCGACACCCGCCAACACCCGCTGACGCGCCCTGACGGG
CTTGTCTGCTCCCGGCATCCGCTTACAGACAAGCTGTGACCGTCTCCGGGAGCTGCATGTGTCAGAGGTT
TTCACCGTCATCACCGAAACGCGCGAGACGAAAGGGCCTCGTGATACGCCTATTTTTATAGGTTAATGTC
ATGATAATAATGGTTTCTTAGACGTCAGGTGGCACTTTTCGGGGAAATGTGCGCGGAACCCCTATTTGTT
TATTTTTCTAAATACATTCAAATATGTATCCGCTCATGAGACAATAACCCTGATAAATGCTTCAATAATA
TTGAAAAAGGAAGAGTATGAGTATTCAACATTTCCGTGTCGCCCTTATTCCCTTTTTTGCGGCATTTTGC
CTTCCTGTTTTTGCTCACCCAGAAACGCTGGTGAAAGTAAAAGATGCTGAAGATCAGTTGGGTGCACGAG
TGGGTTACATCGAACTGGATCTCAACAGCGGTAAGATCCTTGAGAGTTTTCGCCCCGAAGAACGTTTTCC
AATGATGAGCACTTTTAAAGTTCTGCTATGTGGCGCGGTATTATCCCGTATTGACGCCGGGCAAGAGCAA
CTCGGTCGCCGCATACACTATTCTCAGAATGACTTGGTTGAGTACTCACCAGTCACAGAAAAGCATCTTA
CGGATGGCATGACAGTAAGAGAATTATGCAGTGCTGCCATAACCATGAGTGATAACACTGCGGCCAACTT
ACTTCTGACAACGATCGGAGGACCGAAGGAGCTAACCGCTTTTTTGCACAACATGGGGGATCATGTAACT
CGCCTTGATCGTTGGGAACCGGAGCTGAATGAAGCCATACCAAACGACGAGCGTGACACCACGATGCCTG
TAGCAATGGCAACAACGTTGCGCAAACTATTAACTGGCGAACTACTTACTCTAGCTTCCCGGCAACAATT
AATAGACTGGATGGAGGCGGATAAAGTTGCAGGACCACTTCTGCGCTCGGCCCTTCCGGCTGGCTGGTTT
ATTGCTGATAAATCTGGAGCCGGTGAGCGTGGGTCTCGCGGTATCATTGCAGCACTGGGGCCAGATGGTA
AGCCCTCCCGTATCGTAGTTATCTACACGACGGGGAGTCAGGCAACTATGGATGAACGAAATAGACAGAT
CGCTGAGATAGGTGCCTCACTGATTAAGCATTGGTAACTGTCAGACCAAGTTTACTCATATATACTTTAG
ATTGATTTAAAACTTCATTTTTAATTTAAAAGGATCTAGGTGAAGATCCTTTTTGATAATCTCATGACCA
AAATCCCTTAACGTGAGTTTTCGTTCCACTGAGCGTCAGACCCCGTAGAAAAGATCAAAGGATCTTCTTG
AGATCCTTTTTTTCTGCGCGTAATCTGCTGCTTGCAAACAAAAAAACCACCGCTACCAGCGGTGGTTTGT
TTGCCGGATCAAGAGCTACCAACTCTTTTTCCGAAGGTAACTGGCTTCAGCAGAGCGCAGATACCAAATA
CTGTCTTTCTAGTGTAGCCGTAGTTAGGCCACCACTTCAAGAACTCTGTAGCACCGCCTACATACCTCGC
TCTGCTAATCCTGTTACCAGTGGCTGCTGCCAGTGGCGATAAGTCGTGTCTTACCGGGTTGGACTCAAGA
CGATAGTTACCGGATAAGGCGCAGCGGTCGGGCTGAACGGGGGGTTCGTGCACACAGCCCAGCTTGGAGC
GAACGACCTACACCGAACTGAGATACCTACAGCGTGAGCTATGAGAAAGCGCCACGCTTCCCGAAGGGAG
AAAGGCGGACAGGTATCCGGTAAGCGGCAGGGTCGGAACAGGAGAGCGCACGAGGGAGCTTCCAGGGGGA
AACGCCTGGTATCTTTATAGTCCTGTCGGGTTTCGCCACCTCTGACTTGAGCGTCGATTTTTGTGATGCT
CGTCAGGGGGGCGGAGCCTATGGAAAAACGCCAGCAACGCGGCCTTTTTACGGTTCCTGGCCTTTTGCTG
GCCTTTTGCTCACATGTTCTTTCCTGCGTTATCCCCTGATTCTGTGGATAACCGTATTACCGCCTTTGAG
TGAGCTGATACCGCTCGCCGCAGCCGAACGACCGAGCGCAGCGAGTCAGTGAGCGAGGAAGCGGAAGAGC
GCCCAATACGCAAACCGCCTCTCCCCGCGCGTTGGCCGATTCATTAATGCAGCTGTGGAATGTGTGTCAG
TTAGGGTGTGGAAAGTCCCCAGGCTCCCCAGCAGGCAGAAGTATGCAAAGCATGCATCTCAATTAGTCAG
CAACCAGGTGTGGAAAGTCCCCAGGCTCCCCAGCAGGCAGAAGTATGCAAAGCATGCATCTCAATTAGTC
AGCAACCATAGTCCCGCCCCTAACTCCGCCCATCCCGCCCCTAACTCCGCCCAGTTCCGCCCATTCTCCG
CCCCATGGCTGACTAATTTTTTTTATTTATGCAGAGGCCGAGGCCGCCTCGGCCTCTGAGCTATTCCAGA
AGTAGTGAGGAGGCTTTTTTGGAGGCCTAGGCTTTTGCAAAAAGCTTGGACACAAGACAGGCTTGCGAGA
TATGTTTGAGAATACCACTTTATCCCGCGTCAGGGAGAGGCAGTGCGTAAAAAGACGCGGACTCATGTGA
AATACTGGTTTTTAGTGCGCCAGATCTCTATAATCTCGCGCAACCTATTTTCCCCTCGAACACTTTTTAA
GCCGTAGATAAACAGGCTGGGACACTTCACATGAGCGAAAAATACATCGTCACCTGGGACATGTTGCAGA
TCCATGCACGTAAACTCGCAAGCCGACTGATGCCTTCTGAACAATGGAAAGGCATTATTGCCGTAAGCCG
TGGCGGTCTGTACCGGGTGCGTTACTGGCGCGTGAACTGGGTATTCGTCATGTCGATACCGTTTGTATTT
CCAGCTACGATCACGACAACCAGCGCGAGCTTAAAGTGCTGAAACGCGCAGAAGGCGATGGCGAAGGCTT
CATCGTTATTGATGACCTGGTGGATACCGGTGGTACTGCGGTTGCGATTCGTGAAATGTATCCAAAAGCG
CACTTTGTCACCATCTTCGCAAAACCGGCTGGTCGTCCGCTGGTTGATGACTATGTTGTTGATATCCCGC
AAGATACCTGGATTGAACAGCCGTGGGATATGGGCGTCGTATTCGTCCCGCCAATCTCCGGTCGCTAATC
TTTTCAACGCCTGGCACTGCCGGGCGTTGTTCTTTTTAACTTCAGGCGGGTTACAATAGTTTCCAGTAAG
TATTCTGGAGGCTGCATCCATGACACAGGCAAACCTGAGCGAAACCCTGTTCAAACCCCGCTTTAAACAT
CCTGAAACCTCGACGCTAGTCCGCCGCTTTAATCACGGCGCACAACCGCCTGTGCAGTCGGCCCTTGATG
GTAAAACCATCCCTCACTGGTATCGCATGATTAACCGTCTGATGTGGATCTGGCGCGGCATTGACCCACG
CGAAATCCTCGACGTCCAGGCACGTATTGTGATGAGCGATGCCGAACGTACCGACGATGATTTATACGAT
ACGGTGATTGGCTACCGTGGCGGCAACTGGATTTATGAGTGGGCCCCGGATCTTTGTGAAGGAACCTTAC
TTCTGTGGTGTGACATAATTGGACAAACTACCTACAGAGATTTAAAGCTCTAAGGTAAATATAAAATTTT
TAAGTGTATAATGTGTTAAACTACTGATTCTAATTGTTTGTGTATTTTAGATTCCAACCTATGGAACTGA
TGAATGGGAGCAGTGGTGGAATGCCTTTAATGAGGAAAACCTGTTTTGCTCAGAAGAAATGCCATCTAGT
GATGATGAGGCTACTGCTGACTCTCAACATTCTACTCCTCCAAAAAAGAAGAGAAAGGTAGAAGACCCCA
AGGACTTTCCTTCAGAATTGCTAAGTTTTTTGAGTCATGCTGTGTTTAGTAATAGAACTCTTGCTTGCTT
TGCTATTTACACCACAAAGGAAAAAGCTGCACTGCTATACAAGAAAATTATGGAAAAATATTCTGTAACC
TTTATAAGTAGGCATAACAGTTATAATCATAACATACTGTTTTTTCTTACTCCACACAGGCATAGAGTGT
CTGCTATTAATAACTATGCTCAAAAATTGTGTACCTTTAGCTTTTTAATTTGTAAAGGGGTTAATAAGGA
ATATTTGATGTATAGTGCCTTGACTAGAGATCATAATCAGCCATACCACATTTGTAGAGGTTTTACTTGC
TTTAAAAAACCTCCCACACCTCCCCCTGAACCTGAAACATAAAATGAATGCAATTGTTGTTGTTAACTTG
TTTATTGCAGCTTATAATGGTTACAAATAAAGCAATAGCATCACAAATTTCACAAATAAAGCATTTTTTT
CACTGCATTCTAGTTGTGGTTTGTCCAAACTCATCAATGTATCTTATCATGTCTGGATCAACTGGATAAC
TCAAGCTAACCAAAATCATCCCAAACTTCCCACCCCATACCCTATTACCACTGCCAATTACCTAGTGGTT
TCATTTACTCTAAACCTGTGATTCCTCTGAATTATTTTCATTTTAAAGAAATTGTATTTGTTAAATATGT
ACTACAAACTTAGTAGTTGGAAGGGCTAATTCACTCCCAAAGAAGACAAGATATCCTTGATCTGTGGATC
TACCACACACAAGGCTACTTCCCTGATTAGCAGAACTACACACCAGGGCCAGGGGTCAGATATCCACTGA
CCTTTGGATGGTGCTACAAGCTAGTACCAGTTGAGCCAGATAAGGTAGAAGAGGCCAATAAAGGAGAGAA
CACCAGCTTGTTACACCCTGTGAGCCTGCATGGGATGGATGACCCGGAGAGAGAAGTGTTAGAGTGGAGG
TTTGACAGCCGCCTAGCATTTCATCACGTGGCCCGAGAGCTGCATCCGGAGTACTTCAAGAACTGCTGAT
ATCGAGCTTGCTACAAGGGACTTTCCGCTGGGGACTTTCCAGGGAGGCGTGGCCTGGGCGGGACTGGGGA
GTGGCGAGCCCTCAGATCCTGCATATAAGCAGCTGCTTTTTGCCTGTACTGGGTCTCTCTGGTTAGACCA
GATCTGAGCCTGGGAGCTCTCTGGCTAACTAGGGAACCCACTGCTTAAGCCTCAATAAAGCTTGCCTTGA
GTGCTTCAAGTAGTGTGTGCCCGTCTGTTGTGTGACTCTGGTAACTAGAGATCCCTCAGACCCTTTTAGT
CAGTGTGGAAAATCTCTAGCAGTGGCGCCCGAACAGGGACTTGAAAGCGAAAGGGAAACCAGAGGAGCTC
TCTCGACGCAGGACTCGGCTTGCTGAAGCGCGCACGGCAAGAGGCGAGGGGCGGCGACTGGTGAGTACGC
CAAAAATTTTGACTAGCGGAGGCTAGAAGGAGAGAGATGGGTGCGAGAGCGTCAGTATTAAGCGGGGGAG
AATTAGATCGCGATGGGAAAAAATTCGGTTAAGGCCAGGGGGAAAGAAAAAATATAAATTAAAACATATA
GTATGGGCAAGCAGGGAGCTAGAACGATTCGCAGTTAATCCTGGCCTGTTAGAAACATCAGAAGGCTGTA
GACAAATACTGGGACAGCTACAACCATCCCTTCAGACAGGATCAGAAGAACTTAGATCATTATATAATAC
AGTAGCAACCCTCTATTGTGTGCATCAAAGGATAGAGATAAAAGACACCAAGGAAGCTTTAGACAAGATA
GAGGAAGAGCAAAACAAAAGTAAGACCACCGCACAGCAAGCGGCCGGCCGCTGATCTTCAGACCTGGAGG
AGGAGATATGAGGGACAATTGGAGAAGTGAATTATATAAATATAAAGTAGTAAAAATTGAACCATTAGGA
GTAGCACCCACCAAGGCAAAGAGAAGAGTGGTGCAGAGAGAAAAAAGAGCAGTGGGAATAGGAGCTTTGT
TCCTTGGGTTCTTGGGAGCAGCAGGAAGCACTATGGGCGCAGCGTCAATGACGCTGACGGTACAGGCCAG
ACAATTATTGTCTGGTATAGTGCAGCAGCAGAACAATTTGCTGAGGGCTATTGAGGCGCAACAGCATCTG
TTGCAACTCACAGTCTGGGGCATCAAGCAGCTCCAGGCAAGAATCCTGGCTGTGAAAGATACCTAAAGGA
TCAACAGCTCCTGGGGATTTGGGGTTGCTCTGGAAAACTCATTTGCACCACTGCTGTGCCTTGGAATGCT
AGTTGGAGTAATAAATCTCTGGAACAGATTTGGAATCACACGACCTGGATGGAGTGGGACAGAGAAATTA
ACAATTACACAAGCTTAATACACTCCTTAATTGAAGAATCGCAAAACCAGCAAGAAAAGAATGAACAAGA
ATTATTGGAATTAGATAAATGGGCAAGTTTGTGGAATTGGTTTAACATAACAAATTGGCTGTGGTATATA
AAATTATTCATAATGATAGTAGGAGGCTTGGTAGGTTTAAGAATAGTTTTTGCTGTACTTTCTATAGTGA
ATAGAGTTAGGCAGGGATATTCACCATTATCGTTTCAGACCCACCTCCCAACCCCGAGGGGACCCGACAG
GCCCGAAGGAATAGAAGAAGAAGGTGGAGAGAGAGACAGAGACAGATCCATTCGATTAGTGAACGGATCT
CGACGGTATCGCCAAATGGCAGTATTCATCCACAATTTTAAAAGAAAAGGGGGGATTGGGGGGTACAGTG
CAGGGGAAAGAATAGTAGACATAATAGCAACAGACATACAAACTAAAGAATTACAAAAACAAATTACAAA
AATTCAAAATTTTCGGGTTTATTACAGGGACAGCAGAGATCCAGTTTGGATCGATAAGCTTGATATCGAA
TTCCGTGAGGCTCCGGTGCCCGTCAGTGGGCAGAGCGCACATCGCCCACAGTCCCCGAGAAGTTGGGGGG
AGGGGTCGGCAATTGAACCGGTGCCTAGAGAAGGTGGCGCGGGGTAAACTGGGAAAGTGATGTCGTGTAC
TGGCTCCGCCTTTTTCCCGAGGGTGGGGGAGAACCGTATATAAGTGCAGTAGTCGCCGTGAACGTTCTTT
TTCGCAACGGGTTTGCCGCCAGAACACAGGTAAGTGCCGTGTGTGGTTCCCGCGGGCCTGGCCTCTTTAC
GGGTTATGGCCCTTGCGTGCCTTGAATTACTTCCACCTGGCTGCAGTACGTGATTCTTGATCCCGAGCTT
CGGGTTGGAAGTGGGTGGGAGAGTTCGAGGCCTTGCGCTTAAGGAGCCCCTTCGCCTCGTGCTTGAGTTG
AGGCCTGGCCTGGGCGCTGGGGCCGCCGCGTGCGAATCTGGTGGCACCTTCGCGCCTGTCTCGCTGCTTT
CGATAAGTCTCTAGCCATTTAAAATTTTTGATGACCTGCTGCGACGCTTTTTTTCTGGCAAGATAGTCTT
GTAAATGCGGGCCAAGATCTGCACACTGGTATTTCGGTTTTTGGGGCCGCGGGCGGCGACGGGGCCCGTG
CGTCCCAGCGCACATGTTCGGCGAGGCGGGGCCTGCGAGCGCGGCCACCGAGAATCGGACGGGGGTAGTC
TCAAGCTGGCCGGCCTGCTCTGGTGCCTGGCCTCGCGCCGCCGTGTATCGCCCCGCCCTGGGCGGCAAGG
CTGGCCCGGTCGGCACCAGTTGCGTGAGCGGAAAGATGGCCGCTTCCCGGCCCTGCTGCAGGGAGCTCAA
AATGGAGGACGCGGCGCTCGGGAGAGCGGGCGGGTGAGTCACCCACACAAAGGAAAAGGGCCTTTCCGTC
CTCAGCCGTCGCTTCATGTGACTCCACGGAGTACCGGGCGCCGTCCAGGCACCTCGATTAGTTCTCGAGC
TTTTGGAGTACGTCGTCTTTAGGTTGGGGGGAGGGGTTTTATGCGATGGAGTTTCCCCACACTGAGTGGG
TGGAGACTGAAGTTAGGCCAGCTTGGCACTTGATGTAATTCTCCTTGGAATTTGCCCTTTTTGAGTTTGG
ATCTTGGTTCATTCTCAAGCCTCAGACAGTGGTTCAAAGTTTTTTTCTTCCATTTCAGGTGTCGTGAGGA
ATTAGCTTGGTACTAATACGACTCACTATAGGGAGACCCAAGCTGGCTAGGTAAGCTTGGTACCGAGCTC
GGATCCGCCACCATGGTTTCTATCGCACTGCAGGCTGGTTATGACCTCCTCGGAGATGGTAGACCTGAAA
GTCTGTGGCTCGGAATTGGTACACTGCTGATGCTGATCGGAACCTTCTACTTCCTGGTTAGAGCGTGGGG
AGAGACTGACAAGGATGCACGGGAGTACTACGCAGTGACAATCCTGGTCAGCGGTATTGCCAGTGCAGCT
TATCTGTCAATGTTCTTTGGTATTGGCCTCACAGAGGTGCCAGTAGGTGGAGAGATGCTGAACATCTACT
ACGCAAGATACGCACAGTGGCTGTTCACTACACCACTGTTGCTGCTGCACCTGGCACTCCTGGCCAAAGT
TGATAGAGTGACCATCGGCACTCTCGTTGGCGTCGATGCTCTGATGATTGTCACAGGCCTGATAGGAACA
CTGTCACATACTGCCATTGCCAGATACTCTTGGTGGCTGTTCTCAACTATCTGTATGATCGTCGTTCTGT
ATGTCCTGGCCACTTCTCTGCGGTCAGCCGCTAAGGAGAGAGGCCCAGAGGTTGCCTCAACCTTCAACAT
CCTCACCGCACTGGTTCTGGTCCTGTGGACTGCTTACCCTATCATCTGGATTATCGGCACCGAGGGTGCC
GGAGTTGTGGGCCTGGGAATCGAAACTTTGCTGTTCATGGTGCTGGACGTCACCGCCAAGGTGGGCTTCG
GTTTTATCCTGCTCAGGTCAAGAGCCATTCTGCAAGATACAGAAGCACCTGAACCTTCAGCTGGAGCTGA
TACCGGTGCCGCCGACCGCCCGGTAGTAGCAGTGAGCAAGGCGGCCGCCAAGAGCAGGATCACCAGCGAG
GGCGAGTACATCCCCCTGGACCAGATCGACATCAACGTGGTGAGCAAGGGCGAGGAGCTGTTCACCGGGG
TGGTGCCCATCCTGGTCGAGCTGGACGGCGACGTAAACGGCCACAAGTTCAGCGTGTCCGGCGAGGGCGA
GGGCGATGCCACCTACGGCAAGCTGACCCTGAAGTTCATTTGCACCACCGGCAAGCTGCCCGTGCCCTGG
CCCACCCTCGTGACCACCCTGACCTACGGCGTGCAGTGCTTCAGCCGCTACCCCGACCACATGAAGCAGC
ACGACTTCTTCAAGTCCGCCATGCCCGAAGGCTACGTCCAGGAGCGCACCATCTTCTTCAAGGACGACGG
CAACTACAAGACCCGCGCCGAGGTGAAGTTCGAGGGCGACACCCTGGTGAACCGCATCGAGCTGAAGGGC
ATCGACTTCAAGGAGGACGGCAACATCCTGGGGCACAAGCTGGAGTACAACTACAACAGCCACAACGTCT
ATATCATGGCCGACAAGCAGAAGAACGGCATCAAGGTGAACTTCAAGATCCGCCACAACATCGAGGACGG
CAGCGTGCAGCTCGCCGACCACTACCAGCAGAACACCCCCATCGGCGACGGCCCCGTGCTGCTGCCCGAC
AACCACTACCTGAGCACCCAGTCCGCCCTGAGCAAAGACCCCAACGAGAAGCGCGATCACATGGTCCTGC
TGGAGTTCGTGACCGCCGCCGGGATCACTCTCGGCATGGACGAGCTGTACAAGTTCTGCTACGAGAACGA
GGTGTAAGCGGCCGCGACTCTAGAGTCGACCTGCAGGCATGCAAGCTTGATATCAAGCTTATCGATAATC
AACCTCTGGATTACAAAATTTGTGAAAGATTGACTGGTATTCTTAACTATGTTGCTCCTTTTACGCTATG
TGGATACGCTGCTTTAATGCCTTTGTATCATGCTATTGCTTCCCGTATGGCTTTCATTTTCTCCTCCTTG
TATAAATCCTGGTTGCTGTCTCTTTATGAGGAGTTGTGGCCCGTTGTCAGGCAACGTGGCGTGGTGTGCA
CTGTGTTTGCTGACGCAACCCCCACTGGTTGGGGCATTGCCACCACCTGTCAGCTCCTTTCCGGGACTTT
CGCTTTCCCCCTCCCTATTGCCACGGCGGAACTCATCGCCGCCTGCCTTGCCCGCTGCTGGACAGGGGCT
CGGCTGTTGGGCACTGACAATTCCGTGGTGTTGTCGGGGAAATCATCGTCCTTTCCTTGGCTGCTCGCCT
GTGTTGCCACCTGGATTCTGCGCGGGACGTCCTTCTGCTACGTCCCTTCGGCCCTCAATCCAGCGGACCT
TCCTTCCCGCGGCCTGCTGCCGGCTCTGCGGCCTCTTCCGCGTCTTCGCCTTCGCCCTCAGACGAGTCGG
ATCTCCCTTTGGGCCGCCTCCCCGCAT
