Features (pLannotate 1.2.2; 36 found; start..end, strand, type, name):
    204..792     -  rep_origin     ori: high-copy-number ColE1/pMB1/pBR322/pUC origin of replication
    963..1823    -  CDS            AmpR: β-lactamase; bla; confers resistance to ampicillin, carbenicillin, and related antibiotics
   1824..1928    -  promoter       AmpR promoter: bla
   2023..2058    +  CDS            rop (fragment): Rop protein, which maintains plasmids at low copy number; rop
   2160..2208    +  misc_feature   bom (fragment): basis of mobility region from pBR322
   2209..2488    -  CDS            TcR (fragment): tetracycline efflux protein; tet; confers resistance to tetracycline
   2716..2734    +  promoter       SP6 promoter: promoter for bacteriophage SP6 RNA polymerase
   2759..2992    -  LTR            3' LTR (ΔU3): self-inactivating 3' long terminal repeat (LTR) from HIV-1
   2994..3062    -  CDS            nef (fragment): NEF_HV1Z2 - Experimental evidence at protein level: Swiss-Prot protein existence level 1. Extracellular Nef protein targets CD4(+) T-lymphocytes for apoptosis by interacting with CXCR4 surface receptors. From Human immunodeficiency virus type 1 group M subtype D (isolate Z2/CDC-Z34) (HIV-1).
   3079..3101    -  misc_feature   MCS (fragment): pBluescript multiple cloning site
   3102..3690    -  misc_feature   WPRE: woodchuck hepatitis virus posttranscriptional regulatory element
   3690..3708    -  misc_feature   MCS (fragment): pBluescript multiple cloning site
   3709..3739    -  misc_feature   MCS (fragment): pUC18/19 multiple cloning site
   3773..4489    -  CDS            EGFP: the original enhanced GFP (Yang et al., 1996) mammalian codon-optimized
   4488..4547    -  CDS            KCNJ2 (fragment): KCNJ2_HUMAN - Also known as IRK1. Experimental evidence at protein level: Swiss-Prot protein existence level 1. Probably participates in establishing action potential waveform and excitability of neuronal and muscle tissues. Inward rectifier potassium channels are characterized by a greater tendency to allow potassium to flow into the cell rather than out of it. Their voltage dependence is regulated by the concentration of extracellular potassium; as external potassium is raised, the voltage range of the channel opening shifts to more positive voltages. The inward rectification is mainly due t
   4581..5345    -  CDS            aop3: BACR3_HALSD - Experimental evidence at protein level: Swiss-Prot protein existence level 1. Light-driven proton pump. From Halorubrum sodomense.
   5405..5423    -  promoter       T7 promoter: promoter for bacteriophage T7 RNA polymerase
   5440..6618    -  promoter       EF-1α promoter: strong constitutive promoter for human elongation factor EF-1α
   6623..6647    +  misc_feature   MCS (fragment): pBluescript multiple cloning site
   6684..6801    -  misc_feature   cPPT/CTS: central polypurine tract and central termination sequence of HIV-1
   6838..6938    -  CDS            Rev (fragment): human immunodeficiency virus 1 (HIV-1) Rev protein; rev; enhances nuclear export of unspliced and incompletely spliced viral mRNAs
   7315..7548    -  misc_feature   RRE: The Rev response element (RRE) of HIV-1 allows for Rev-dependent mRNA export from the nucleus to the cytoplasm.
   7723..8061    -  CDS            HIV-1 gag (fragment): gag protein from human immunodeficiency virus 1; gag
   8045..8170    -  misc_feature   HIV-1 Ψ: packaging signal of human immunodeficiency virus type 1
   8217..8474    -  LTR            5' LTR (truncated): truncated 5' long terminal repeat (LTR) from HIV-1
   8522..8851    -  CDS            nef (fragment): NEF_HV1BR - Experimental evidence at protein level: Swiss-Prot protein existence level 1. Extracellular Nef protein targets CD4(+) T-lymphocytes for apoptosis by interacting with CXCR4 surface receptors (PubMed:14990729). From Human immunodeficiency virus type 1 group M subtype B (isolate BRU/LAI) (HIV-1).
   9018..9152    -  polyA_signal   SV40 poly(A) signal: SV40 polyadenylation signal
   9175..9258    -  CDS            large T antigen (fragment): large T antigen from SV40 (simian virus 40)
   9577..9597    -  CDS            SV40 NLS: nuclear localization signal of SV40 (simian virus 40) large T antigen
   9727..9792    -  intron         small t intron: SV40 (simian virus 40) small t antigen intron
   9794..9868    -  CDS            small t antigen (fragment): SV40 (simian virus 40) small t antigen
   9872..10177   -  CDS            frsA (fragment): FRSA_ECOLI - Also known as yafA. Experimental evidence at protein level: Swiss-Prot protein existence level 1. Catalyzes the hydrolysis of esters (PubMed:15808744). Displays esterase activity toward pNP-butyrate (PubMed:15808744). May stimulate mixed-acid fermentation by acting as a fermentation/respiration switch that down-regulates respiration and up- regulates fermentation rates (PubMed:15169777). From Escherichia coli (strain K12).
  10272..10607   -  CDS            gpt (fragment): XGPT_ECOLI - Also known as gpp, gxu. Experimental evidence at protein level: Swiss-Prot protein existence level 1. Purine salvage pathway enzyme that catalyzes the transfer of the ribosyl-5-phosphate group from 5-phospho-alpha-D-ribose 1- diphosphate (PRPP) to the N9 position of the 6-oxopurines guanine and xanthine to form the corresponding ribonucleotides GMP (guanosine 5'- monophosphate) and XMP (xanthosine 5'-monophosphate), with the release of PPi. To a lesser extent, also acts on hypoxanthine (PubMed:9100006, PubMed:3886014). Does not ribophosphorylate adenine (PubMed:3886014). From Esch
  10607..10726   -  CDS            gpt (fragment): XGPT_ECOLI - Also known as gpp, gxu. Experimental evidence at protein level: Swiss-Prot protein existence level 1. Purine salvage pathway enzyme that catalyzes the transfer of the ribosyl-5-phosphate group from 5-phospho-alpha-D-ribose 1- diphosphate (PRPP) to the N9 position of the 6-oxopurines guanine and xanthine to form the corresponding ribonucleotides GMP (guanosine 5'- monophosphate) and XMP (xanthosine 5'-monophosphate), with the release of PPi. To a lesser extent, also acts on hypoxanthine (PubMed:9100006, PubMed:3886014). Does not ribophosphorylate adenine (PubMed:3886014). From Esch
  10926..11255   -  promoter       SV40 promoter: SV40 enhancer and early promoter
  11262..11309   -  CDS            lacI (fragment): lac repressor; lacI; The lac repressor binds to the lac operator to inhibit transcription in E. coli. This inhibition can be relieved by adding lactose or isopropyl-β-D-thiogalactopyranoside (IPTG).
>Addgene plasmid #108425 | pHR-EF1a-Archon1-KGC-EGFP-ER2 Sequencing Result | analyzer sequence | sequence record 208105
GGCGGTTTGCGTATTGGGCGCTCTTCCGCTTCCTCGCTCACTGACTCGCTGCGCTCGGTCGTTCGGCTGC
GGCGAGCGGTATCAGCTCACTCAAAGGCGGTAATACGGTTATCCACAGAATCAGGGGATAACGCAGGAAA
GAACATGTGAGCAAAAGGCCAGCAAAAGGCCAGGAACCGTAAAAAGGCCGCGTTGCTGGCGTTTTTCCAT
AGGCTCCGCCCCCCTGACGAGCATCACAAAAATCGACGCTCAAGTCAGAGGTGGCGAAACCCGACAGGAC
TATAAAGATACCAGGCGTTTCCCCCTGGAAGCTCCCTCGTGCGCTCTCCTGTTCCGACCCTGCCGCTTAC
CGGATACCTGTCCGCCTTTCTCCCTTCGGGAAGCGTGGCGCTTTCTCATAGCTCACGCTGTAGGTATCTC
AGTTCGGTGTAGGTCGTTCGCTCCAAGCTGGGCTGTGTGCACGAACCCCCCGTTCAGCCCGACCGCTGCG
CCTTATCCGGTAACTATCGTCTTGAGTCCAACCCGGTAAGACACGACTTATCGCCACTGGCAGCAGCCAC
TGGTAACAGGATTAGCAGAGCGAGGTATGTAGGCGGTGCTACAGAGTTCTTGAAGTGGTGGCCTAACTAC
GGCTACACTAGAAGAACAGTATTTGGTATCTGCGCTCTGCTGAAGCCAGTTACCTTCGGAAAAAGAGTTG
GTAGCTCTTGATCCGGCAAACAAACCACCGCTGGTAGCGGTGGTTTTTTTGTTTGCAAGCAGCAGATTAC
GCGCAGAAAAAAAGGATCTCAAGAAGATCCTTTGATCTTTTCTACGGGGTCTGACGCTCAGTGGAACGAA
AACTCACGTTAAGGGATTTTGGTCATGAGATTATCAAAAAGGATCTTCACCTAGATCCTTTTAAATTAAA
AATGAAGTTTTAAATCAATCTAAAGTATATATGAGTAAACTTGGTCTGACAGTTACCAATGCTTAATCAG
TGAGGCACCTATCTCAGCGATCTGTCTATTTCGTTCATCCATAGTTGCCTGACTCCCCGTCGTGTAGATA
ACTACGATACGGGAGGGCTTACCATCTGGCCCCAGTGCTGCAATGATACCGCGAGACCCACGCTCACCGG
CTCCAGATTTATCAGCAATAAACCAGCCAGCCGGAAGGGCCGAGCGCAGAAGTGGTCCTGCAACTTTATC
CGCCTCCATCCAGTCTATTAATTGTTGCCGGGAAGCTAGAGTAAGTAGTTCGCCAGTTAATAGTTTGCGC
AACGTTGTTGCCATTGCTACAGGCATCGTGGTGTCACGCTCGTCGTTTGGTATGGCTTCATTCAGCTCCG
GTTCCCAACGATCAAGGCGAGTTACATGATCCCCCATGTTGTGCAAAAAAGCGGTTAGCTCCTTCGGTCC
TCCGATCGTTGTCAGAAGTAAGTTGGCCGCAGTGTTATCACTCATGGTTATGGCAGCACTGCATAATTCT
CTTACTGTCATGCCATCCGTAAGATGCTTTTCTGTGACTGGTGAGTACTCAACCAAGTCATTCTGAGAAT
AGTGTATGCGGCGACCGAGTTGCTCTTGCCCGGCGTCAATACGGGATAATACCGCGCCACATAGCAGAAC
TTTAAAAGTGCTCATCATTGGAAAACGTTCTTCGGGGCGAAAACTCTCAAGGATCTTACCGCTGTTGAGA
TCCAGTTCGATGTAACCCACTCGTGCACCCAACTGATCTTCAGCATCTTTTACTTTCACCAGCGTTTCTG
GGTGAGCAAAAACAGGAAGGCAAAATGCCGCAAAAAAGGGAATAAGGGCGACACGGAAATGTTGAATACT
CATACTCTTCCTTTTTCAATATTATTGAAGCATTTATCAGGGTTATTGTCTCATGAGCGGATACATATTT
GAATGTATTTAGAAAAATAAACAAATAGGGGTTCCGCGCACATTTCCCCGAAAAGTGCCACCTGACGTCT
AAGAAACCATTATTATCATGACATTAACCTATAAAAATAGGCGTATCACGAGGCCCTTTCGTCTCGCGCG
TTTCGGTGATGACGGTGAAAACCTCTGACACATGCAGCTCCCGGAGACGGTCACAGCTTGTCTGTAAGCG
GATGCCGGGAGCAGACAAGCCCGTCAGGGCGCGTCAGCGGGTGTTGGCGGGTGTCGGGGCTGGCTTAACT
ATGCGGCATCAGAGCAGATTGTACTGAGAGTGCACCATTCGACGCTCTCCCTTATGCGACTCCTGCATTA
GGAAGCAGCCCAGTAGTAGGTTGAGGCCGTTGAGCACCGCCGCCGCAAGGAATGGTGCATGCAAGGAGAT
GGCGCCCAACAGTCCCCCGGCCACGGGGCCTGCCACCATACCCACGCCGAAACAAGCGCTCATGAGCCCG
AAGTGGCGAGCCCGATCTTCCCCATCGGTGATGTCGGCGATATAGGCGCCAGCAACCGCACCTGTGGCGC
CGGTGATGCCGGCCACGATGCGTCCGGCGTAGAGGATCTGGCTAGCGATGACCCTGCTGATTGGTTCGCT
GACCATTTCCGGGTGCGGGACGGCGTTACCAGAAACTCAGAAGGTTCGTCCAACCAAACCGACTCTGACG
GCAGTTTACGAGAGAGATGATAGGGTCTGCTTCAGTAAGCCAGATGCTACACAATTAGGCTTGTACATAT
TGTCGTTAGAACGCGGCTACAATTAATACATAACCTTATGTATCATACACATACGATTTAGGTGACACTA
TAGAATACACGGAATTAATTCTAGATGCTGCTAGAGATTTTCCACACTGACTAAAAGGGTCTGAGGGATC
TCTAGTTACCAGAGTCACACAACAGACGGGCACACACTACTTGAAGCACTCAAGGCAAGCTTTATTGAGG
CTTAAGCAGTGGGTTCCCTAGTTAGCCAGAGAGCTCCCAGGCTCAGATCTGGTCTAACCAGAGAGACCCA
GTACAAGCAAAAAGCAGATCTTGTCTTCGTTGGGAGTGAATTAGCCCTTCCAGTCCCCCCTTTTCTTTTA
AAAAGTGGCTAAGATCTACAGCTGCCTTGTAAGTCATTGGTCTTAAAGGTACCGAGCTCGAATTAATTCC
CTCGAGGTCGACGGTATCGATGCGGGGAGGCGGCCCAAAGGGAGATCCGACTCGTCTGAGGGCGAAGGCG
AAGACGCGGAAGAGGCCGCAGAGCCGGCAGCAGGCCGCGGGAAGGAAGGTCCGCTGGATTGAGGGCCGAA
GGGACGTAGCAGAAGGACGTCCCGCGCAGAATCCAGGTGGCAACACAGGCGAGCAGCCAAGGAAAGGACG
ATGATTTCCCCGACAACACCACGGAATTGTCAGTGCCCAACAGCCGAGCCCCTGTCCAGCAGCGGGCAAG
GCAGGCGGCGATGAGTTCCGCCGTGGCAATAGGGAGGGGGAAAGCGAAAGTCCCGGAAAGGAGCTGACAG
GTGGTGGCAATGCCCCAACCAGTGGGGGTTGCGTCAGCAAACACAGTGCACACCACGCCACGTTGCCTGA
CAACGGGCCACAACTCCTCATAAAGAGACAGCAACCAGGATTTATACAAGGAGGAGAAAATGAAAGCCAT
ACGGGAAGCAATAGCATGATACAAAGGCATTAAAGCAGCGTATCCACATAGCGTAAAAGGAGCAACATAG
TTAAGAATACCAGTCAATCTTTCACAAATTTTGTAATCCAGAGGTTGATTATCGATAAGCTTGATATCAA
GCTTGCATGCCTGCAGGTCGACTCTAGAGTCGCGGCCGCTTACACCTCGTTCTCGTAGCAGAACTTGTAC
AGCTCGTCCATGCCGAGAGTGATCCCGGCGGCGGTCACGAACTCCAGCAGGACCATGTGATCGCGCTTCT
CGTTGGGGTCTTTGCTCAGGGCGGACTGGGTGCTCAGGTAGTGGTTGTCGGGCAGCAGCACGGGGCCGTC
GCCGATGGGGGTGTTCTGCTGGTAGTGGTCGGCGAGCTGCACGCTGCCGTCCTCGATGTTGTGGCGGATC
TTGAAGTTCACCTTGATGCCGTTCTTCTGCTTGTCGGCCATGATATAGACGTTGTGGCTGTTGTAGTTGT
ACTCCAGCTTGTGCCCCAGGATGTTGCCGTCCTCCTTGAAGTCGATGCCCTTCAGCTCGATGCGGTTCAC
CAGGGTGTCGCCCTCGAACTTCACCTCGGCGCGGGTCTTGTAGTTGCCGTCGTCCTTGAAGAAGATGGTG
CGCTCCTGGACGTAGCCTTCGGGCATGGCGGACTTGAAGAAGTCGTGCTGCTTCATGTGGTCGGGGTAGC
GGCTGAAGCACTGCACGCCGTAGGTCAGGGTGGTCACGAGGGTGGGCCAGGGCACGGGCAGCTTGCCGGT
GGTGCAAATGAACTTCAGGGTCAGCTTGCCGTAGGTGGCATCGCCCTCGCCCTCGCCGGACACGCTGAAC
TTGTGGCCGTTTACGTCGCCGTCCAGCTCGACCAGGATGGGCACCACCCCGGTGAACAGCTCCTCGCCCT
TGCTCACCACGTTGATGTCGATCTGGTCCAGGGGGATGTACTCGCCCTCGCTGGTGATCCTGCTCTTGGC
GGCCGCCTTGCTCACTGCTACTACCGGGCGGTCGGCGGCACCGGTATCAGCTCCAGCTGAAGGTTCAGGT
GCTTCTGTATCTTGCAGAATGGCTCTTGACCTGAGCAGGATAAAACCGAAGCCCACCTTGGCGGTGACGT
CCAGCACCATGAACAGCAAAGTTTCGATTCCCAGGCCCACAACTCCGGCACCCTCGGTGCCGATAATCCA
GATGATAGGGTAAGCAGTCCACAGGACCAGAACCAGTGCGGTGAGGATGTTGAAGGTTGAGGCAACCTCT
GGGCCTCTCTCCTTAGCGGCTGACCGCAGAGAAGTGGCCAGGACATACAGAACGACGATCATACAGATAG
TTGAGAACAGCCACCAAGAGTATCTGGCAATGGCAGTATGTGACAGTGTTCCTATCAGGCCTGTGACAAT
CATCAGAGCATCGACGCCAACGAGAGTGCCGATGGTCACTCTATCAACTTTGGCCAGGAGTGCCAGGTGC
AGCAGCAACAGTGGTGTAGTGAACAGCCACTGTGCGTATCTTGCGTAGTAGATGTTCAGCATCTCTCCAC
CTACTGGCACCTCTGTGAGGCCAATACCAAAGAACATTGACAGATAAGCTGCACTGGCAATACCGCTGAC
CAGGATTGTCACTGCGTAGTACTCCCGTGCATCCTTGTCAGTCTCTCCCCACGCTCTAACCAGGAAGTAG
AAGGTTCCGATCAGCATCAGCAGTGTACCAATTCCGAGCCACAGACTTTCAGGTCTACCATCTCCGAGGA
GGTCATAACCAGCCTGCAGTGCGATAGAAACCATGGTGGCGGATCCGAGCTCGGTACCAAGCTTACCTAG
CCAGCTTGGGTCTCCCTATAGTGAGTCGTATTAGTACCAAGCTAATTCCTCACGACACCTGAAATGGAAG
AAAAAAACTTTGAACCACTGTCTGAGGCTTGAGAATGAACCAAGATCCAAACTCAAAAAGGGCAAATTCC
AAGGAGAATTACATCAAGTGCCAAGCTGGCCTAACTTCAGTCTCCACCCACTCAGTGTGGGGAAACTCCA
TCGCATAAAACCCCTCCCCCCAACCTAAAGACGACGTACTCCAAAAGCTCGAGAACTAATCGAGGTGCCT
GGACGGCGCCCGGTACTCCGTGGAGTCACATGAAGCGACGGCTGAGGACGGAAAGGCCCTTTTCCTTTGT
GTGGGTGACTCACCCGCCCGCTCTCCCGAGCGCCGCGTCCTCCATTTTGAGCTCCCTGCAGCAGGGCCGG
GAAGCGGCCATCTTTCCGCTCACGCAACTGGTGCCGACCGGGCCAGCCTTGCCGCCCAGGGCGGGGCGAT
ACACGGCGGCGCGAGGCCAGGCACCAGAGCAGGCCGGCCAGCTTGAGACTACCCCCGTCCGATTCTCGGT
GGCCGCGCTCGCAGGCCCCGCCTCGCCGAACATGTGCGCTGGGACGCACGGGCCCCGTCGCCGCCCGCGG
CCCCAAAAACCGAAATACCAGTGTGCAGATCTTGGCCCGCATTTACAAGACTATCTTGCCAGAAAAAAAG
CGTCGCAGCAGGTCATCAAAAATTTTAAATGGCTAGAGACTTATCGAAAGCAGCGAGACAGGCGCGAAGG
TGCCACCAGATTCGCACGCGGCGGCCCCAGCGCCCAGGCCAGGCCTCAACTCAAGCACGAGGCGAAGGGG
CTCCTTAAGCGCAAGGCCTCGAACTCTCCCACCCACTTCCAACCCGAAGCTCGGGATCAAGAATCACGTA
CTGCAGCCAGGTGGAAGTAATTCAAGGCACGCAAGGGCCATAACCCGTAAAGAGGCCAGGCCCGCGGGAA
CCACACACGGCACTTACCTGTGTTCTGGCGGCAAACCCGTTGCGAAAAAGAACGTTCACGGCGACTACTG
CACTTATATACGGTTCTCCCCCACCCTCGGGAAAAAGGCGGAGCCAGTACACGACATCACTTTCCCAGTT
TACCCCGCGCCACCTTCTCTAGGCACCGGTTCAATTGCCGACCCCTCCCCCCAACTTCTCGGGGACTGTG
GGCGATGTGCGCTCTGCCCACTGACGGGCACCGGAGCCTCACGGAATTCGATATCAAGCTTATCGATCCA
AACTGGATCTCTGCTGTCCCTGTAATAAACCCGAAAATTTTGAATTTTTGTAATTTGTTTTTGTAATTCT
TTAGTTTGTATGTCTGTTGCTATTATGTCTACTATTCTTTCCCCTGCACTGTACCCCCCAATCCCCCCTT
TTCTTTTAAAATTGTGGATGAATACTGCCATTTGGCGATACCGTCGAGATCCGTTCACTAATCGAATGGA
TCTGTCTCTGTCTCTCTCTCCACCTTCTTCTTCTATTCCTTCGGGCCTGTCGGGTCCCCTCGGGGTTGGG
AGGTGGGTCTGAAACGATAATGGTGAATATCCCTGCCTAACTCTATTCACTATAGAAAGTACAGCAAAAA
CTATTCTTAAACCTACCAAGCCTCCTACTATCATTATGAATAATTTTATATACCACAGCCAATTTGTTAT
GTTAAACCAATTCCACAAACTTGCCCATTTATCTAATTCCAATAATTCTTGTTCATTCTTTTCTTGCTGG
TTTTGCGATTCTTCAATTAAGGAGTGTATTAAGCTTGTGTAATTGTTAATTTCTCTGTCCCACTCCATCC
AGGTCGTGTGATTCCAAATCTGTTCCAGAGATTTATTACTCCAACTAGCATTCCAAGGCACAGCAGTGGT
GCAAATGAGTTTTCCAGAGCAACCCCAAATCCCCAGGAGCTGTTGATCCTTTAGGTATCTTTCCACAGCC
AGGATTCTTGCCTGGAGCTGCTTGATGCCCCAGACTGTGAGTTGCAACAGATGCTGTTGCGCCTCAATAG
CCCTCAGCAAATTGTTCTGCTGCTGCACTATACCAGACAATAATTGTCTGGCCTGTACCGTCAGCGTCAT
TGACGCTGCGCCCATAGTGCTTCCTGCTGCTCCCAAGAACCCAAGGAACAAAGCTCCTATTCCCACTGCT
CTTTTTTCTCTCTGCACCACTCTTCTCTTTGCCTTGGTGGGTGCTACTCCTAATGGTTCAATTTTTACTA
CTTTATATTTATATAATTCACTTCTCCAATTGTCCCTCATATCTCCTCCTCCAGGTCTGAAGATCAGCGG
CCGGCCGCTTGCTGTGCGGTGGTCTTACTTTTGTTTTGCTCTTCCTCTATCTTGTCTAAAGCTTCCTTGG
TGTCTTTTATCTCTATCCTTTGATGCACACAATAGAGGGTTGCTACTGTATTATATAATGATCTAAGTTC
TTCTGATCCTGTCTGAAGGGATGGTTGTAGCTGTCCCAGTATTTGTCTACAGCCTTCTGATGTTTCTAAC
AGGCCAGGATTAACTGCGAATCGTTCTAGCTCCCTGCTTGCCCATACTATATGTTTTAATTTATATTTTT
TCTTTCCCCCTGGCCTTAACCGAATTTTTTCCCATCGCGATCTAATTCTCCCCCGCTTAATACTGACGCT
CTCGCACCCATCTCTCTCCTTCTAGCCTCCGCTAGTCAAAATTTTTGGCGTACTCACCAGTCGCCGCCCC
TCGCCTCTTGCCGTGCGCGCTTCAGCAAGCCGAGTCCTGCGTCGAGAGAGCTCCTCTGGTTTCCCTTTCG
CTTTCAAGTCCCTGTTCGGGCGCCACTGCTAGAGATTTTCCACACTGACTAAAAGGGTCTGAGGGATCTC
TAGTTACCAGAGTCACACAACAGACGGGCACACACTACTTGAAGCACTCAAGGCAAGCTTTATTGAGGCT
TAAGCAGTGGGTTCCCTAGTTAGCCAGAGAGCTCCCAGGCTCAGATCTGGTCTAACCAGAGAGACCCAGT
ACAGGCAAAAAGCAGCTGCTTATATGCAGGATCTGAGGGCTCGCCACTCCCCAGTCCCGCCCAGGCCACG
CCTCCCTGGAAAGTCCCCAGCGGAAAGTCCCTTGTAGCAAGCTCGATATCAGCAGTTCTTGAAGTACTCC
GGATGCAGCTCTCGGGCCACGTGATGAAATGCTAGGCGGCTGTCAAACCTCCACTCTAACACTTCTCTCT
CCGGGTCATCCATCCCATGCAGGCTCACAGGGTGTAACAAGCTGGTGTTCTCTCCTTTATTGGCCTCTTC
TACCTTATCTGGCTCAACTGGTACTAGCTTGTAGCACCATCCAAAGGTCAGTGGATATCTGACCCCTGGC
CCTGGTGTGTAGTTCTGCTAATCAGGGAAGTAGCCTTGTGTGTGGTAGATCCACAGATCAAGGATATCTT
GTCTTCTTTGGGAGTGAATTAGCCCTTCCAACTACTAAGTTTGTAGTACATATTTAACAAATACAATTTC
TTTAAAATGAAAATAATTCAGAGGAATCACAGGTTTAGAGTAAATGAAACCACAGGTAATTGGCAGTGGT
AATAGGGTATGGGGTGGGAAGTTTGGGATGATTTTGGTTAGCTTGAGTTATCCAGTTGATCCAGACATGA
TAAGATACATTGATGAGTTTGGACAAACCACAACTAGAATGCAGTGAAAAAAATGCTTTATTTGTGAAAT
TTGTGATGCTATTGCTTTATTTGTAACCATTATAAGCTGCAATAAACAAGTTAACAACAACAATTGCATT
CATTTTATGTTTCAGGTTCAGGGGGAGGTGTGGGAGGTTTTTTAAAGCAAGTAAAACCTCTACAAATGTG
GTATGGCTGATTATGATCTCTAGTCAAGGCACTATACATCAAATATTCCTTATTAACCCCTTTACAAATT
AAAAAGCTAAAGGTACACAATTTTTGAGCATAGTTATTAATAGCAGACACTCTATGCCTGTGTGGAGTAA
GAAAAAACAGTATGTTATGATTATAACTGTTATGCCTACTTATAAAGGTTACAGAATATTTTTCCATAAT
TTTCTTGTATAGCAGTGCAGCTTTTTCCTTTGTGGTGTAAATAGCAAAGCAAGCAAGAGTTCTATTACTA
AACACAGCATGACTCAAAAAACTTAGCAATTCTGAAGGAAAGTCCTTGGGGTCTTCTACCTTTCTCTTCT
TTTTTGGAGGAGTAGAATGTTGAGAGTCAGCAGTAGCCTCATCATCACTAGATGGCATTTCTTCTGAGCA
AAACAGGTTTTCCTCATTAAAGGCATTCCACCACTGCTCCCATTCATCAGTTCCATAGGTTGGAATCTAA
AATACACAAACAATTAGAATCAGTAGTTTAACACATTATACACTTAAAAATTTTATATTTACCTTAGAGC
TTTAAATCTCTGTAGGTAGTTTGTCCAATTATGTCACACCACAGAAGTAAGGTTCCTTCACAAAGATCCG
GGGCCCACTCATAAATCCAGTTGCCGCCACGGTAGCCAATCACCGTATCGTATAAATCATCGTCGGTACG
TTCGGCATCGCTCATCACAATACGTGCCTGGACGTCGAGGATTTCGCGTGGGTCAATGCCGCGCCAGATC
CACATCAGACGGTTAATCATGCGATACCAGTGAGGGATGGTTTTACCATCAAGGGCCGACTGCACAGGCG
GTTGTGCGCCGTGATTAAAGCGGCGGACTAGCGTCGAGGTTTCAGGATGTTTAAAGCGGGGTTTGAACAG
GGTTTCGCTCAGGTTTGCCTGTGTCATGGATGCAGCCTCCAGAATACTTACTGGAAACTATTGTAACCCG
CCTGAAGTTAAAAAGAACAACGCCCGGCAGTGCCAGGCGTTGAAAAGATTAGCGACCGGAGATTGGCGGG
ACGAATACGACGCCCATATCCCACGGCTGTTCAATCCAGGTATCTTGCGGGATATCAACAACATAGTCAT
CAACCAGCGGACGACCAGCCGGTTTTGCGAAGATGGTGACAAAGTGCGCTTTTGGATACATTTCACGAAT
CGCAACCGCAGTACCACCGGTATCCACCAGGTCATCAATAACGATGAAGCCTTCGCCATCGCCTTCTGCG
CGTTTCAGCACTTTAAGCTCGCGCTGGTTGTCGTGATCGTAGCTGGAAATACAAACGGTATCGACATGAC
GAATACCCAGTTCACGCGCCAGTAACGCACCCGGTACAGACCGCCACGGCTTACGGCAATAATGCCTTTC
CATTGTTCAGAAGGCATCAGTCGGCTTGCGAGTTTACGTGCATGGATCTGCAACATGTCCCAGGTGACGA
TGTATTTTTCGCTCATGTGAAGTGTCCCAGCCTGTTTATCTACGGCTTAAAAAGTGTTCGAGGGGAAAAT
AGGTTGCGCGAGATTATAGAGATCTGGCGCACTAAAAACCAGTATTTCACATGAGTCCGCGTCTTTTTAC
GCACTGCCTCTCCCTGACGCGGGATAAAGTGGTATTCTCAAACATATCTCGCAAGCCTGTCTTGTGTCCA
AGCTTTTTGCAAAAGCCTAGGCCTCCAAAAAAGCCTCCTCACTACTTCTGGAATAGCTCAGAGGCCGAGG
CGGCCTCGGCCTCTGCATAAATAAAAAAAATTAGTCAGCCATGGGGCGGAGAATGGGCGGAACTGGGCGG
AGTTAGGGGCGGGATGGGCGGAGTTAGGGGCGGGACTATGGTTGCTGACTAATTGAGATGCATGCTTTGC
ATACTTCTGCCTGCTGGGGAGCCTGGGGACTTTCCACACCTGGTTGCTGACTAATTGAGATGCATGCTTT
GCATACTTCTGCCTGCTGGGGAGCCTGGGGACTTTCCACACCCTAACTGACACACATTCCACAGCTGCAT
TAATGAATCGGCCAACGCGCGGGGAGAGGCGGTTTGCGT
